Addgene plasmid #129019: pMM0658
Purpose: pREV1-Zif268DBD-CRY2 cassette plasmid flanked by ConL1 and ConR2
Depositing lab: Megan McClean. Depositing organization: University of Wisconsin, Madison. Publication: A yeast optogenetic toolkit (yOTK) for gene expression control in Saccharomyces cerevisiae. An-Adirekkun JM, Stewart CJ, Geller SH, Patel MT, Melendez J, Oakes BL, Noyes MB, McClean MN. Biotechnol Bioeng. 2019 Dec 2. doi: 10.1002/bit.27234. PubMed 31788779.
Backbone
  Vector backbone: NA
  Vector type: Yeast Expression
Growth in bacteria
  Bacterial resistance: Ampicillin, 100 μg/mL
  Growth temperature: 37°C
  Growth strain: DH5alpha
  Copy number: High Copy
Gene/Insert
  Gene/Insert name: ConL1-pRNR2-SV40NLS-ZiF268DBD-CRY2-tSSA1-ConR2-ColE1-AmpR
  Species: S. cerevisiae (budding yeast)
  Cloning method: Restriction Enzyme; 5′ cloning site unknown (unknown if destroyed); 3′ cloning site unknown (unknown if destroyed)
Terms and licenses: Academic/Nonprofit Terms; Industry Terms: Not Available to Industry
How to cite: pMM0658 was a gift from Megan McClean (Addgene plasmid # 129019 ; http://n2t.net/addgene:129019 ; RRID:Addgene_129019)
