[The description below was written by a language model from this plasmid's Addgene catalogue record and pLannotate feature annotations shown in this document.]
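Description:
pMM0658 is a yeast-expression cassette plasmid from a modular yeast optogenetic toolkit for light-controlled gene expression in Saccharomyces cerevisiae. It carries a single transcription unit flanked by the assembly connectors ConL1 and ConR2, which in hierarchical Golden Gate-style yeast toolkits set the position of a cassette when several are joined into a multigene plasmid. Propagation in E. coli relies on a high-copy ColE1-type origin and an ampicillin resistance gene (β-lactamase with its own promoter). The record lists no yeast origin, yeast selectable marker or named backbone, which fits an intermediate cassette vector rather than a plasmid maintained in yeast on its own.

The payload is a fusion of an SV40 nuclear localization signal, the Zif268 zinc-finger DNA-binding domain and Arabidopsis thaliana cryptochrome 2 (CRY2), terminated by the SSA1 terminator. CRY2 is a blue-light photoreceptor that binds its partner CIB1 on illumination. In split transcription factor designs, a DNA-binding domain fused to CRY2 sits at its target sites and recruits a CIB1-linked activation domain under light, switching on a reporter or gene of interest; the partner component is not part of this plasmid.

The record is inconsistent about the promoter: the purpose line names pREV1, while the insert name gives pRNR2, and the automated annotation does not label a promoter. The feature table detects CRY2, a Zif268-related DNA-binding fragment (matched to the ZFHD1 composite domain) spanning the sequence origin just upstream of CRY2, and an antisense hit to a predicted yeast protein upstream of that, which may simply reflect yeast genomic sequence in the promoter region.
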