Features (pLannotate 1.2.2; 6 found; start..end, strand, type, name):
    201..2036    +  CDS            CRY2: CRY2_ARATH - Also known as PHH1 From Arabidopsis thaliana (Mouse-ear cress).
   2556..3416    -  CDS            AmpR: β-lactamase; bla; confers resistance to ampicillin, carbenicillin, and related antibiotics
   3417..3521    -  promoter       AmpR promoter: bla
   3624..4212    +  rep_origin     ori: high-copy-number ColE1/pMB1/pBR322/pUC origin of replication
   4650..5063    -  CDS            YJC7_YEAST: Protein predicted: Swiss-Prot protein existence level 4. From Saccharomyces cerevisiae (strain ATCC 204508 / S288c) (Baker's yeast).
   5269..108     +  CDS            ZFHD1 (DNA binding domain) (fragment) (across the origin): composite human DNA-binding domain composed of domains from the transcription factors Zif268 and Oct-1 (Pomerantz et al., 1995)
>Addgene plasmid #129019 | pMM0658 | addgene full sequence | sequence record 259417 | Addgene NGS Result
GCCATATCCGCATCCATACCGGTCAGAAGCCCTTCCAGTGTCGAATCTGCATGCGTAACTTCAGTCGTAG
TGACCACCTTACCACCCACATCCGCACCCACACAGGCGAGAAGCCTTTTGCCTGTGACATTTGTGGGAGG
AAGTTTGCCAGGAGTGATGAACGCAAGAGGCATACCAAAATCCATACAGGTGCTAGCTTCATGAAGATGG
ACAAAAAGACTATAGTTTGGTTTAGAAGAGATCTAAGGATTGAGGATAATCCTGCATTAGCAGCAGCTGC
TCACGAAGGATCTGTTTTTCCTGTCTTCATTTGGTGTCCTGAAGAAGAAGGACAGTTTTATCCTGGAAGA
GCTTCAAGATGGTGGATGAAACAATCACTTGCTCACTTATCTCAATCCTTGAAGGCTCTTGGATCTGACC
TCACTTTAATCAAAACCCACAACACGATTTCAGCGATCTTGGATTGTATCCGCGTTACCGGTGCTACAAA
AGTCGTCTTTAACCACCTCTATGATCCTGTTTCGTTAGTTCGGGACCATACCGTAAAGGAGAAGCTGGTG
GAACGTGGGATCTCTGTGCAAAGCTACAATGGAGATCTATTGTATGAACCGTGGGAGATATACTGCGAAA
AGGGCAAACCTTTTACGAGTTTCAATTCTTACTGGAAGAAATGCTTAGATATGTCGATTGAATCCGTTAT
GCTTCCTCCTCCTTGGCGGTTGATGCCAATAACTGCAGCGGCTGAAGCGATTTGGGCGTGTTCGATTGAA
GAACTAGGGCTGGAGAATGAGGCCGAGAAACCGAGCAATGCGTTGTTAACTAGAGCTTGGAGTCCAGGAT
GGAGCAATGCTGATAAGTTACTAAATGAGTTCATCGAGAAGCAGTTGATAGATTATGCAAAGAACAGCAA
GAAAGTTGTTGGGAATTCTACTTCACTACTTTCTCCGTATCTCCATTTCGGGGAAATAAGCGTCAGACAC
GTTTTCCAGTGTGCCCGGATGAAACAAATTATATGGGCAAGAGATAAGAACAGTGAAGGAGAAGAAAGTG
CAGATCTTTTTCTTAGGGGAATCGGTTTAAGAGAGTATTCTCGGTATATATGTTTCAACTTCCCGTTTAC
TCACGAGCAATCGTTGTTGAGTCATCTTCGGTTTTTCCCTTGGGATGCTGATGTTGATAAGTTCAAGGCC
TGGAGACAAGGCAGGACCGGTTATCCGTTGGTGGATGCCGGAATGAGAGAGCTTTGGGCTACCGGATGGA
TGCATAACAGAATAAGAGTGATTGTTTCAAGCTTTGCTGTGAAGTTTCTTCTCCTTCCATGGAAATGGGG
AATGAAGTATTTCTGGGATACACTTTTGGATGCTGATTTGGAATGTGACATCCTTGGCTGGCAGTATATC
TCTGGGAGTATCCCCGATGGCCACGAGCTTGATCGCTTGGACAATCCCGCGTTACAAGGCGCCAAATATG
ACCCAGAAGGTGAGTACATAAGGCAATGGCTTCCCGAGCTTGCGAGATTGCCAACTGAATGGATCCATCA
TCCATGGGACGCTCCTTTAACCGTACTCAAAGCTTCTGGTGTGGAACTCGGAACAAACTATGCGAAACCC
ATTGTAGACATCGACACAGCTCGTGAGCTACTAGCTAAAGCTATTTCAAGAACCCGTGAAGCACAGATCA
TGATCGGAGCAGCACCTGATGAGATTGTAGCAGATAGCTTCGAGGCCTTAGGGGCTAATACCATTAAAGA
ACCTGGTCTTTGCCCATCTGTGTCTTCTAATGACCAACAAGTACCTTCGGCTGTTCGTTACAACGGGTCA
AAGAGAGTGAAACCTGAGGAAGAAGAAGAGAGAGACATGAAGAAATCTAGGGGATTCGATGAAAGGGAGT
TGTTTTCGACTGCTGAATCTTCTTCTTCTTCGAGTGTGTTTTTCGTTTCGCAGTCTTGCTCGTTGGCATC
AGAAGGGAAGAATCTGGAAGGTATTCAAGATTCATCTGATCAGATTACTACAAGTTTGGGAAAAAATGGT
TGCAAAGGATCCTAACTCGAGGCCAATTGGTGCGGCAATTGATAATAACGAAAATGTCTTTTAATGATCT
GGGTATAATGAGGAATTTTCCGAACGTTTTTACTTTATATATATATATACATGTAACATATATTCTATAC
GCTATAGAGAAAGGAAATTTTTCAATTAAAAAAAAAATAGAGAAAGAGTTTCACTTCTTGATTATCGCTA
ACACTAATGGTTGAAGTACTGCTACTTTAATTTTATGCTGGATGTGAGACGATAAATCGCAGCCAAGTGA
GTGAATAGATGACGCACCACGGTCAGACACGGCCACATCGTATCTCACAGGAGCAAGCGCGATAGGAGCA
CTCACACATAGTACGGTGATCCGCTGACTCCTTTGCCCAAATAAGACGTGAGCCACTAGTGCACTGCAGT
ACAGCGGCCGCGATTATCAAAAAGGATCTTCACCTAGATCCTTTTAAATTAAAAATGAAGTTTTAAATCA
ATCTAAAGTATATATGAGTAAACTTGGTCTGACAGTTACCAATGCTTAATCAGTGAGGCACCTATCTCAG
CGATCTGTCTATTTCGTTCATCCATAGTTGCCTGACTCCCCGTCGTGTAGATAACTACGATACGGGAGGG
CTTACCATCTGGCCCCAGTGCTGCAATGATACCGCGGGACCCACGCTCACCGGCTCCAGATTTATCAGCA
ATAAACCAGCCAGCCGGAAGGGCCGAGCGCAGAAGTGGTCCTGCAACTTTATCCGCCTCCATCCAGTCTA
TTAATTGTTGCCGGGAAGCTAGAGTAAGTAGTTCGCCAGTTAATAGTTTGCGCAACGTTGTTGCCATTGC
TACAGGCATCGTGGTGTCACGCTCGTCGTTTGGTATGGCTTCATTCAGCTCCGGTTCCCAACGATCAAGG
CGAGTTACATGATCCCCCATGTTGTGCAAAAAAGCGGTTAGCTCCTTCGGTCCTCCGATCGTTGTCAGAA
GTAAGTTGGCCGCAGTGTTATCACTCATGGTTATGGCAGCACTGCATAATTCTCTTACTGTCATGCCATC
CGTAAGATGCTTTTCTGTGACTGGTGAGTACTCAACCAAGTCATTCTGAGAATAGTGTATGCGGCGACCG
AGTTGCTCTTGCCCGGCGTCAATACGGGATAATACCGCGCCACATAGCAGAACTTTAAAAGTGCTCATCA
TTGGAAAACGTTCTTCGGGGCGAAAACTCTCAAGGATCTTACCGCTGTTGAGATCCAGTTCGATGTAACC
CACTCGTGCACCCAACTGATCTTCAGCATCTTTTACTTTCACCAGCGTTTCTGGGTGAGCAAAAACAGGA
AGGCAAAATGCCGCAAAAAAGGGAATAAGGGCGACACGGAAATGTTGAATACTCATACTCTTCCTTTTTC
AATATTATTGAAGCATTTATCAGGGTTATTGTCTCATGAGCGGATACATATTTGAATGTATTTAGAAAAA
TAAACAAATAGGGGTTCCGCGCACATTTCCCCGAAAAGTGCCACCTGTCATGACCAAAATCCCTTAACGT
GAGTTTTCGTTCCACTGAGCGTCAGACCCCGTAGAAAAGATCAAAGGATCTTCTTGAGATCCTTTTTTTC
TGCGCGTAATCTGCTGCTTGCAAACAAAAAAACCACCGCTACCAGCGGTGGTTTGTTTGCCGGATCAAGA
GCTACCAACTCTTTTTCCGAAGGTAACTGGCTTCAGCAGAGCGCAGATACCAAATACTGTTCTTCTAGTG
TAGCCGTAGTTAGGCCACCACTTCAAGAACTCTGTAGCACCGCCTACATACCTCGCTCTGCTAATCCTGT
TACCAGTGGCTGCTGCCAGTGGCGATAAGTCGTGTCTTACCGGGTTGGACTCAAGACGATAGTTACCGGA
TAAGGCGCAGCGGTCGGGCTGAACGGGGGGTTCGTGCACACAGCCCAGCTTGGAGCGAACGACCTACACC
GAACTGAGATACCTACAGCGTGAGCTATGAGAAAGCGCCACGCTTCCCGAAGGGAGAAAGGCGGACAGGT
ATCCGGTAAGCGGCAGGGTCGGAACAGGAGAGCGCACGAGGGAGCTTCCAGGGGGAAACGCCTGGTATCT
TTATAGTCCTGTCGGGTTTCGCCACCTCTGACTTGAGCGTCGATTTTTGTGATGCTCGTCAGGGGGGCGG
AGCCTATGGAAAAACGCCAGCAACGCGGCCTTTTTACGGTTCCTGGCCTTTTGCTGGCCTTTTGCTCACA
TGTTCTTTCCTGCGTTATCCCCTGATTCTGTGGATAACCGTGCGGCCGCCCCTGAATTCGCATCTAGAAC
GGGGTCATCACGGCTCATCATGCGCCAAACAAATGTGTGCAATACACGCTCGGATGACTGCATGATGACC
GCACTGACTGGGGACAGCAGATCCACCTAAGCCTGTGAGAGAAGCAGACACCCGACAGATCAAGGCAGTT
ACGTCTCACCAAACCAGATGTCAACACAGCTACAACGAGTCGAACAAGAAGCAGGCAAAGTTTAGAGCAC
TGCCCCTCCGCACTCAAAAAAGAAAAAACTAGGAGGAAAATAAAATTCTCAACCACACAAACACATAAAC
ACATACAAATACAAATACAAGCTTATTTACTTGACATCGCGCGATCTTCCACTATTCAGCGCCGTCCGCC
CTCTCTCGTGTTTTTTGTTTACGCGACAACTATGCGAAATCCGGAGCAACGGGCAACCGTTTGGGGAAAG
ACCACACCCACGCGCGATCGCCATGGCAACGAGGTCGCACACGCCCCACACCCAGACCTCCCTGCGAGCG
GGCATGGGTACAATGTCCCCGTTGCCACAGACACCACTTCGTAGCACAGCGCAGAGCGTAGCGTGTTGTT
GCTGCTGACAAAAGAAAATTTTTCTTAGCAAAGCAAAGGAGGGGAAGCACGGGCAGATAGCACCGTACCA
TACCCTTGGAAACTCGAAATGAACGAAGCAGGAAATGAGAGAATGAGAGTTTTGTAGGTATATATAGCGG
TAGTGTTTGCGCGTTACCATCATCTTCTGGATCTATCTATTGTTCTTTTCCTCATCACTTTCCCCTTTTT
CGCTCTTCTTCTTGTCTTTTATTTCTTTCTTTTTTTTAATTGTTCCCTCGATTGGCTATCTACCAAAGAA
TCCAAACTTAATACACGTATTTATTTGTCCAATTACCAGATCTATGGCCCCCAAGAAGAAGAGGAAGGTT
GGTATTCACGGGGGTACCCGCCCATATGCTTGCCCTGTCGAGTCCTGCGATCGCCGCTTTTCTCGCTCGG
ATGAGCTTACCC
